Addgene plasmid #245965: huCof K22Q-mRFP
Purpose: Expression of the weak F-actin binding K22Q cofilin-mRFP which serves as a cofilactin rod reporter without inducing rods
Depositing lab: James Bamburg. Depositing organization: Colorado State University, Fort Collins. Publication: A genetically encoded reporter for real-time imaging of cofilin-actin rods in living neurons. Mi J, Shaw AE, Pak CW, Walsh KP, Minamide LS, Bernstein BW, Kuhn TB, Bamburg JR. PLoS One. 2013 Dec 31;8(12):e83609. doi: 10.1371/journal.pone.0083609. PubMed 24391794.
Backbone
  Vector backbone: pShuttle CMV
  Backbone manufacturer: Gift from Bert Vogelstein in 1999
  Backbone size w/o insert (bp): 7470
  Vector type: Mammalian Expression
  Selectable markers: Neomycin (select with G418)
Growth in bacteria
  Bacterial resistance: Kanamycin, 50 μg/mL
  Growth temperature: 37°C
  Growth strain: DH5alpha
  Copy number: High Copy
Gene/Insert
  Gene/Insert name: cofilin 1 (cfl1)
  Species: H. sapiens (human)
  Mutation: K22Q
  Entrez Gene: CFL1 (a.k.a. CFL, HEL-S-15, cofilin)
  Promoter: CMV
  Tag / fusion protein: mRFP (C terminal on insert)
  Cloning method: Restriction Enzyme; 5′ cloning site Unspecified (unknown if destroyed)
Terms and licenses: Academic/Nonprofit Terms; Industry Terms: Not Available to Industry
How to cite: huCof K22Q-mRFP was a gift from James Bamburg (Addgene plasmid # 245965 ; http://n2t.net/addgene:245965 ; RRID:Addgene_245965)
