[The description below was written by a language model from this plasmid's Addgene catalogue record and pLannotate feature annotations shown in this document.]
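Description:
huCof K22Q-mRFP is a mammalian expression plasmid built on pShuttle-CMV, the adenoviral shuttle backbone. It is propagated in E. coli at high copy from a ColE1/pUC-type origin and selected with kanamycin through the Tn5 aminoglycoside phosphotransferase (NeoR/KanR) gene. An f1 origin and remnant fragments of β-lactamase and the Tn5 transposase are also annotated. The catalogue lists G418 as a mammalian selectable marker, but the feature table shows no eukaryotic promoter upstream of the NeoR/KanR gene.

The payload is human cofilin 1 (CFL1) carrying the K22Q substitution, fused at its C terminus to the monomeric red fluorescent protein mRFP1. It is driven by the CMV immediate-early enhancer and promoter and terminated by an SV40 polyadenylation signal. This cassette sits just downstream of an adenovirus 5 left ITR and Ψ packaging signal. It is followed by Ad5 sequence covering the protein IX and IVa2 genes, then a segment from the E4 region (ORF1 and part of ORF2) and the right ITR. In pShuttle-type vectors these viral segments serve as homology arms for recombination with an adenoviral backbone plasmid, so the cassette can be transferred into a replication-defective adenovirus. The plasmid can also be transfected directly.

According to the record, K22Q weakens cofilin's binding to F-actin. The fusion is therefore incorporated into cofilin-actin (cofilactin) rods and reports on them without itself inducing rod formation. It is intended for real-time fluorescence imaging of rods in living cells, particularly neurons.
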