Features (pLannotate 1.2.2; 21 found; start..end, strand, type, name):
     44..402     -  rep_origin     f1 ori (sequence partly withheld): f1 bacteriophage origin of replication; arrow indicates direction of (+) strand synthesis
    440..542     +  repeat_region  ITR: inverted terminal repeat of human adenovirus serotype 5 inverted
    630..780     +  misc_signal    Ad5 Ψ: packaging signal for adenovirus serotype 5
    838..1141    +  enhancer       CMV enhancer: human cytomegalovirus immediate early enhancer
   1142..1345    +  promoter       CMV promoter: human cytomegalovirus (CMV) immediate early promoter
   1406..1424    -  misc_feature   MCS (fragment): pBluescript multiple cloning site
   1431..1928    +  CDS            CFL1: COF1_HUMAN - Also known as CFL. Experimental evidence at protein level: Swiss-Prot protein existence level 1. Binds to F-actin and exhibits pH-sensitive F-actin depolymerizing activity (PubMed:11812157). In conjunction with the subcortical maternal complex (SCMC), plays an essential role for zygotes to progress beyond the first embryonic cell divisions via regulation of actin dynamics (PubMed:15580268). Required for the centralization of the mitotic spindle and symmetric division of zygotes (By similarity). Plays a role in the regulation of cell morphology and cytoskeletal organization in epit
   1944..2621    +  CDS            mRFP1: monomeric derivative of DsRed (Campbell et al., 2002) mammalian codon-optimized
   2646..2730    +  CDS            large T antigen (fragment): large T antigen from SV40 (simian virus 40)
   2753..2874    +  polyA_signal   SV40 poly(A) signal: SV40 polyadenylation signal
   2968..3387    +  CDS            IX: CAP9_ADE05 - Experimental evidence at protein level: Swiss-Prot protein existence level 1. Structural component of the virion that acts as a cement protein on the capsid exterior and forms triskelion structures consisting of three molecules that stabilize three hexon trimers at the center of each icosahedral facet and fixes the peripentonal hexons. Dispensable for assembly. During virus entry, recruits the anterograde motor kinesin-1 to the capsid docked at the nuclear pore complex thereby subjecting the docked capsid to a pulling force. The resulting tension leads to capsid disruption, disper
   3453..4787    -  CDS            IVa2: PKG1_ADE05 - Experimental evidence at protein level: Swiss-Prot protein existence level 1. Component of the packaging machinery which encapsidates the viral DNA into preformed capsids and transcriptional activator of the viral major late promoter (MLP). Binds, along with packaging proteins 2 and 3, to the specific packaging sequence on the left end of viral genomic DNA and displays ATPase activity thereby providing the power stroke of the packaging machinery. The activity of packaging protein IVa2 is stimulated by protein 33K which acts as a terminase. May be the protein that pumps DNA into th
   5160..5321    -  CDS            E4RF2_ADE02 (fragment): Protein predicted: Swiss-Prot protein existence level 4. From Human adenovirus C serotype 2 (HAdV-2) (Human adenovirus 2).
   5372..5755    -  CDS            E4RF1_ADE02: Experimental evidence at protein level: Swiss-Prot protein existence level 1. May modulate tight-junctions functions of infected cells through interactions with PDZ proteins. E4 ORF1 has ben show for Adenovirus 9 to interact with protein involved in tight junction regulation. May play a role in mTOR activation by activating PI3- kinase, thus overriding cellular checkpoint for translation. From Human adenovirus C serotype 2 (HAdV-2) (Human adenovirus 2).
   6065..6167    -  repeat_region  ITR: inverted terminal repeat of human adenovirus serotype 5 inverted
   6191..6245    +  misc_feature   bom (fragment): basis of mobility region from pBR322
   6431..7019    -  rep_origin     ori: high-copy-number ColE1/pMB1/pBR322/pUC origin of replication
   7191..7505    -  CDS            bla(M) (fragment): β-lactamase lacking the signal sequence; bla(M); allows cytosolic expression of β-lactamase
   7550..7819    +  CDS            tnpA (fragment): TN5P_ECOLX - Also known as tnp. Experimental evidence at protein level: Swiss-Prot protein existence level 1. Mediates transposition of transposon Tn5 by a 'cut and paste' mechanism. First, the monomeric transposase binds the 19 bp inverted DNA repeats flanking the transposon. Then, dimerization of the DNA- bound transposase creates a synaptic DNA complex. After nicking of the first DNA strand, excision of the transposon proceeds through a series of intermediates. The transposase then mediates the insertion of the transposon at a new site by strand transfer. The activity of the wild- type tran
   7851..8645    +  CDS            NeoR/KanR: aminoglycoside phosphotransferase from Tn5; aph(3')-II (or nptII); confers resistance to neomycin, kanamycin, and G418 (Geneticin®)
   8655..8671    -  rep_origin     f1 ori (fragment): f1 bacteriophage origin of replication; arrow indicates direction of (+) strand synthesis
>Addgene plasmid #245965 | huCof K22Q-mRFP | addgene full sequence | sequence record 490098 | Addgene NGS Result
GCTCATTTTTTAACCAATAGGCCGAAATCGGCAAAATCCCTTATAAATCAAAAGAATAGACCGAGATAGG
GT
[37 nt withheld, positions 73-109]
AAAGAACGTGGACTCCAACGTCAAAGG
[49 nt withheld, positions 137-185]
T
[91 nt withheld, positions 187-277]
G
[124 nt withheld, positions 279-402]
CCATTCGCCATTCAGGATCGAATTAATTCTTAATTAACATCATCAATAATATACCTTATTTTGGATTGAA
GCCAATATGATAATGAGGGGGTGGAGTTTGTGACGTGGCGCGGGGCGTGGGAACGGGGCGGGTGACGTAG
TAGTGTGGCGGAAGTGTGATGTTGCAAGTGTGGCGGAACACATGTAAGCGACGGATGTGGCAAAAGTGAC
GTTTTTGGTGTGCGCCGGTGTACACAGGAAGTGACAATTTTCGCGCGGTTTTAGGCGGATGTTGTAGTAA
ATTTGGGCGTAACCGAGTAAGATTTGGCCATTTTCGCGGGAAAACTGAATAAGAGGAAGTGAAATCTGAA
TAATTTTGTGTTACTCATAGCGCGTAATACTGTAATAGTAATCAATTACGGGGTCATTAGTTCATAGCCC
ATATATGGAGTTCCGCGTTACATAACTTACGGTAAATGGCCCGCCTGGCTGACCGCCCAACGACCCCCGC
CCATTGACGTCAATAATGACGTATGTTCCCATAGTAACGCCAATAGGGACTTTCCATTGACGTCAATGGG
TGGAGTATTTACGGTAAACTGCCCACTTGGCAGTACATCAAGTGTATCATATGCCAAGTACGCCCCCTAT
TGACGTCAATGACGGTAAATGGCCCGCCTGGCATTATGCCCAGTACATGACCTTATGGGACTTTCCTACT
TGGCAGTACATCTACGTATTAGTCATCGCTATTACCATGGTGATGCGGTTTTGGCAGTACATCAATGGGC
GTGGATAGCGGTTTGACTCACGGGGATTTCCAAGTCTCCACCCCATTGACGTCAATGGGAGTTTGTTTTG
GCACCAAAATCAACGGGACTTTCCAAAATGTCGTAACAACTCCGCCCCATTGACGCAAATGGGCGGTAGG
CGTGTACGGTGGGAGGTCTATATAAGCAGAGCTGGTTTAGTGAACCGTCAGATCCGCTAGAGATCTGGTA
CCGTCGACGCGGCCGCTCGAGCCTAAGCTTGATATCGAATTCACCACCATGGCCTCCGGTGTGGCTGTCT
CTGATGGTGTCATCAAGGTGTTCAACGACATGAAGGTGCGTAAGAGCTCAACCCCAGAGGAGGTGAAGAA
GCGCAAGAAGGCGGTGCTCTTCTGCCTGAGTGAGGACAAGAAGAACATCATCCTGGAGGAGGGCAAGGAG
ATCCTGGTGGGCGATGTGGGCCAGACTGTCGACGATCCCTACGCCACCTTTGTCAAGATGCTGCCAGATA
AGGACTGCCGCTATGCCCTCTATGATGCAACCTATGAGACCAAGGAGAGCCAGAAGGAGGATCTGGTGTT
TATCTTCTGGGCCCCCGAGTCTGCGCCCCTTAAGAGCAAAATGATTTATGCCAGCTCCAAGGACGCCATC
AAGAAGAAGCTGACAGGGATCAAGCATGAATTGCAAGCAAACTGCTACGAGGAGGTCAAGGACCGCTGCA
CCCTGGCAGAGAAGCTGGGGGGCAGTGCGGTCATCTCCCTGGAGGGCAAGCCTTTGTTATCCCGGGATCC
GATGGCCTCCTCCGAGGACGTCATCAAGGAGTTCATGCGCTTCAAGGTGCGCATGGAGGGCTCCGTGAAC
GGCCACGAGTTCGAGATCGAGGGCGAGGGCGAGGGCCGCCCCTACGAGGGCACCCAGACCGCCAAGCTGA
AGGTGACCAAGGGCGGCCCCCTGCCCTTCGCCTGGGACATCCTGTCCCCTCAGTTCCAGTACGGCTCCAA
GGCCTACGTGAAGCACCCCGCCGACATCCCCGACTACTTGAAGCTGTCCTTCCCCGAGGGCTTCAAGTGG
GAGCGCGTGATGAACTTCGAGGACGGCGGCGTGGTGACCGTGACCCAGGACTCCTCCCTGCAGGACGGCG
AGTTCATCTACAAGGTGAAGCTGCGCGGCACCAACTTCCCCTCCGACGGCCCCGTAATGCAGAAGAAGAC
CATGGGCTGGGAGGCCTCCACCGAGCGGATGTACCCCGAGGACGGCGCCCTGAAGGGCGAGATCAAGATG
AGGCTGAAGCTGAAGGACGGCGGCCACTACGACGCCGAGGTCAAGACCACCTACATGGCCAAGAAGCCCG
TGCAGCTGCCCGGCGCCTACAAGACCGACATCAAGCTGGACATCACCTCCCACAACGAGGACTACACCAT
CGTGGAACAGTACGAGCGCGCCGAGGGCCGCCACTCCACCGGCGCCTAAGAATTGGCCGCGACTCTAGAT
AACTGATCATAATCAGCCATACCACATTTGTAGAGGTTTTACTTGCTTTAAAAAACCTCCCACACCTCCC
CCTGAACCTGAAACATAAAATGAATGCAATTGTTGTTGTTAACTTGTTTATTGCAGCTTATAATGGTTAC
AAATAAAGCAATAGCATCACAAATTTCACAAATAAAGCATTTTTTTCACTGCATTCTAGTTGTGGTTTGT
CCAAACTCATCAATGTATCTTAACGCGGATCTGGGCGTGGTTAAGGGTGGGAAAGAATATATAAGGTGGG
GGTCTTATGTAGTTTTGTATCTGTTTTGCAGCAGCCGCCGCCGCCATGAGCACCAACTCGTTTGATGGAA
GCATTGTGAGCTCATATTTGACAACGCGCATGCCCCCATGGGCCGGGGTGCGTCAGAATGTGATGGGCTC
CAGCATTGATGGTCGCCCCGTCCTGCCCGCAAACTCTACTACCTTGACCTACGAGACCGTGTCTGGAACG
CCGTTGGAGACTGCAGCCTCCGCCGCCGCTTCAGCCGCTGCAGCCACCGCCCGCGGGATTGTGACTGACT
TTGCTTTCCTGAGCCCGCTTGCAAGCAGTGCAGCTTCCCGTTCATCCGCCCGCGATGACAAGTTGACGGC
TCTTTTGGCACAATTGGATTCTTTGACCCGGGAACTTAATGTCGTTTCTCAGCAGCTGTTGGATCTGCGC
CAGCAGGTTTCTGCCCTGAAGGCTTCCTCCCCTCCCAATGCGGTTTAAAACATAAATAAAAAACCAGACT
CTGTTTGGATTTGGATCAAGCAAGTGTCTTGCTGTCTTTATTTAGGGGTTTTGCGCGCGCGGTAGGCCCG
GGACCAGCGGTCTCGGTCGTTGAGGGTCCTGTGTATTTTTTCCAGGACGTGGTAAAGGTGACTCTGGATG
TTCAGATACATGGGCATAAGCCCGTCTCTGGGGTGGAGGTAGCACCACTGCAGAGCTTCATGCTGCGGGG
TGGTGTTGTAGATGATCCAGTCGTAGCAGGAGCGCTGGGCGTGGTGCCTAAAAATGTCTTTCAGTAGCAA
GCTGATTGCCAGGGGCAGGCCCTTGGTGTAAGTGTTTACAAAGCGGTTAAGCTGGGATGGGTGCATACGT
GGGGATATGAGATGCATCTTGGACTGTATTTTTAGGTTGGCTATGTTCCCAGCCATATCCCTCCGGGGAT
TCATGTTGTGCAGAACCACCAGCACAGTGTATCCGGTGCACTTGGGAAATTTGTCATGTAGCTTAGAAGG
AAATGCGTGGAAGAACTTGGAGACGCCCTTGTGACCTCCAAGATTTTCCATGCATTCGTCCATAATGATG
GCAATGGGCCCACGGGCGGCGGCCTGGGCGAAGATATTTCTGGGATCACTAACGTCATAGTTGTGTTCCA
GGATGAGATCGTCATAGGCCATTTTTACAAAGCGCGGGCGGAGGGTGCCAGACTGCGGTATAATGGTTCC
ATCCGGCCCAGGGGCGTAGTTACCCTCACAGATTTGCATTTCCCACGCTTTGAGTTCAGATGGGGGGATC
ATGTCTACCTGCGGGGCGATGAAGAAAACGGTTTCCGGGGTAGGGGAGATCAGCTGGGAAGAAAGCAGGT
TCCTGAGCAGCTGCGACTTACCGCAGCCGGTGGGCCCGTAAATCACACCTATTACCGGCTGCAACTGGTA
GTTAAGAGAGCTGCAGCTGCCGTCATCCCTGAGCAGGGGGGCCACTTCGTTAAGCATGTCCCTGACTCGC
ATGTTTTCCCTGACCAAATCCGCCAGAAGGCGCTCGCCGCCCAGCGATAGCAGTTCTTGCAAGGAAGCAA
AGTTTTTCAACGGTTTGAGACCGTCCGCCGTAGGCATGCTTTTGAGCGTTTGACCAAGCAGTTCCAGGCG
GTCCCACAGCTCGGTCACCTGCTCTACGGCATCTCGATCCAGCATATCTCCTCGTTTCGCGGGTTGGGGC
GGCTTTCGCTGTACGGCAGTAGTCGGTGCTCGTCCAGACGGGCCAGGGTCATGTCTTTCCACGGGCGCAG
GGTCCTCGTCAGCGTAGTCTGGGTCACGGTGAAGGGGTGCGCTCCGGGCTGCGCGCTGGCCAGGGTGCGC
TTGAGGCTGGTCCTGCTGGTGCTGAAGCGCTGCCGGTCTTCGCCCTGCGCGTCGGCCAGGTAGCATTTGA
CCATGGTGTCATAGTCCAGCCCCTCCGCGGCGTGGCCCTTGGCGCGCAGCTTGCCCTTGGAGGAGGCGCC
GCACGAGGGGCAGTGCAGACTTTTGAGGGCGTAGAGCTTGGGCGCGAGAAATACCGATTCCGGGGAGTAG
GCATCCGCGCCGCAGGCCCCGCAGACGGTCTCGCATTCCACGAGCCAGGTGAGCTCTGGCCGTTCGGGGT
CAAAAACCAGGTTTCCCCCATGCTTTTTGATGCGTTTCTTACCTCTGGTTTCCATGAGCCGGTGTCCACG
CTCGGTGACGAAAAGGCTGTCCGTGTCCCCGTATACAGACTTGAGAGGGAGTTTAAACGAATTCAATAGC
TTGTTGCATGGGCGGCGATATAAAATGCAAGGTGCTGCTCAAAAAATCAGGCAAAGCCTCGCGCAAAAAA
GAAAGCACATCGTAGTCATGCTCATGCAGATAAAGGCAGGTAAGCTCCGGAACCACCACAGAAAAAGACA
CCATTTTTCTCTCAAACATGTCTGCGGGTTTCTGCATAAACACAAAATAAAATAACAAAAAAACATTTAA
ACATTAGAAGCCTGTCTTACAACAGGAAAAACAACCCTTATAAGCATAAGACGGACTACGGCCATGCCGG
CGTGACCGTAAAAAAACTGGTCACCGTGATTAAAAAGCACCACCGACAGCTCCTCGGTCATGTCCGGAGT
CATAATGTAAGACTCGGTAAACACATCAGGTTGATTCACATCGGTCAGTGCTAAAAAGCGACCGAAATAG
CCCGGGGGAATACATACCCGCAGGCGTAGAGACAACATTACAGCCCCCATAGGAGGTATAACAAAATTAA
TAGGAGAGAAAAACACATAAACACCTGAAAAACCCTCCTGCCTAGGCAAAATAGCACCCTCCCGCTCCAG
AACAACATACAGCGCTTCCACAGCGGCAGCCATAACAGTCAGCCTTACCAGTAAAAAAGAAAACCTATTA
AAAAAACACCACTCGACACGGCACCAGCTCAATCAGTCACAGTGTAAAAAAGGGCCAAGTGCAGAGCGAG
TATATATAGGACTAAAAAATGACGTAACGGTTAAAGTCCACAAAAAACACCCAGAAAACCGCACGCGAAC
CTACGCCCAGAAACGAAAGCCAAAAAACCCACAACTTCCTCAAATCGTCACTTCCGTTTTCCCACGTTAC
GTCACTTCCCATTTTAAGAAAACTACAATTCCCAACACATACAAGTTACTCCGCCCTAAAACCTACGTCA
CCCGCCCCGTTCCCACGCCCCGCGCCACGTCACAAACTCCACCCCCTCATTATCATATTGGCTTCAATCC
AAAATAAGGTATATTATTGATGATGTTAATTAACATGCATGGATCGATCCATATGCGGTGTGAAATACCG
CACAGATGCGTAAGGAGAAAATACCGCATCAGGCGCTCTTCCGCTTCCTCGCTCACTGACTCGCTGCGCT
CGGTCGTTCGGCTGCGGCGAGCGGTATCAGCTCACTCAAAGGCGGTAATACGGTTATCCACAGAATCAGG
GGATAACGCAGGAAAGAACATGTGAGCAAAAGGCCAGCAAAAGGCCAGGAACCGTAAAAAGGCCGCGTTG
CTGGCGTTTTTCCATAGGCTCCGCCCCCCTGACGAGCATCACAAAAATCGACGCTCAAGTCAGAGGTGGC
GAAACCCGACAGGACTATAAAGATACCAGGCGTTTCCCCCTGGAAGCTCCCTCGTGCGCTCTCCTGTTCC
GACCCTGCCGCTTACCGGATACCTGTCCGCCTTTCTCCCTTCGGGAAGCGTGGCGCTTTCTCATAGCTCA
CGCTGTAGGTATCTCAGTTCGGTGTAGGTCGTTCGCTCCAAGCTGGGCTGTGTGCACGAACCCCCCGTTC
AGCCCGACCGCTGCGCCTTATCCGGTAACTATCGTCTTGAGTCCAACCCGGTAAGACACGACTTATCGCC
ACTGGCAGCAGCCACTGGTAACAGGATTAGCAGAGCGAGGTATGTAGGCGGTGCTACAGAGTTCTTGAAG
TGGTGGCCTAACTACGGCTACACTAGAAGGACAGTATTTGGTATCTGCGCTCTGCTGAAGCCAGTTACCT
TCGGAAAAAGAGTTGGTAGCTCTTGATCCGGCAAACAAACCACCGCTGGTAGCGGTGGTTTTTTTGTTTG
CAAGCAGCAGATTACGCGCAGAAAAAAAGGATCTCAAGAAGATCCTTTGATCTTTTCTACGGGGTCTGAC
GCTCAGTGGAACGAAAACTCACGTTAAGGGATTTTGGTCATGAGATTATCAAAAAGGATCTTCACCTAGA
TCCTTTTAAATTAAAAATGAAGTTTTAAATCAATCTAAAGTATATATGAGTAAACTTGGTCTGACAGTTA
CCAATGCTTAATCAGTGAGGCACCTATCTCAGCGATCTGTCTATTTCGTTCATCCATAGTTGCCTGACTC
CCCGTCGTGTAGATAACTACGATACGGGAGGGCTTACCATCTGGCCCCAGTGCTGCAATGATACCGCGAG
ACCCACGCTCACCGGCTCCAGATTTATCAGCAATAAACCAGCCAGCCGGAAGGGCCGAGCGCAGAAGTGG
TCCTGCAACTTTATCCGCCTCCATCCAGTCTATTAATTGTTGCCGGGAAGCTAGAGTAAGTAGTTCGCCA
GTTAATAGTTTGCGCAACGTTGTTGCCATTGCTGCAGCCATGAGATTATCAAAAAGGATCTTCACCTAGA
TCCTTTTCACGTAGAAAGCCAGTCCGCAGAAACGGTGCTGACCCCGGATGAATGTCAGCTACTGGGCTAT
CTGGACAAGGGAAAACGCAAGCGCAAAGAGAAAGCAGGTAGCTTGCAGTGGGCTTACATGGCGATAGCTA
GACTGGGCGGTTTTATGGACAGCAAGCGAACCGGAATTGCCAGCTGGGGCGCCCTCTGGTAAGGTTGGGA
AGCCCTGCAAAGTAAACTGGATGGCTTTCTTGCCGCCAAGGATCTGATGGCGCAGGGGATCAAGCTCTGA
TCAAGAGACAGGATGAGGATCGTTTCGCATGATTGAACAAGATGGATTGCACGCAGGTTCTCCGGCCGCT
TGGGTGGAGAGGCTATTCGGCTATGACTGGGCACAACAGACAATCGGCTGCTCTGATGCCGCCGTGTTCC
GGCTGTCAGCGCAGGGGCGCCCGGTTCTTTTTGTCAAGACCGACCTGTCCGGTGCCCTGAATGAACTGCA
AGACGAGGCAGCGCGGCTATCGTGGCTGGCCACGACGGGCGTTCCTTGCGCAGCTGTGCTCGACGTTGTC
ACTGAAGCGGGAAGGGACTGGCTGCTATTGGGCGAAGTGCCGGGGCAGGATCTCCTGTCATCTCACCTTG
CTCCTGCCGAGAAAGTATCCATCATGGCTGATGCAATGCGGCGGCTGCATACGCTTGATCCGGCTACCTG
CCCATTCGACCACCAAGCGAAACATCGCATCGAGCGAGCACGTACTCGGATGGAAGCCGGTCTTGTCGAT
CAGGATGATCTGGACGAAGAGCATCAGGGGCTCGCGCCAGCCGAACTGTTCGCCAGGCTCAAGGCGAGCA
TGCCCGACGGCGAGGATCTCGTCGTGACCCATGGCGATGCCTGCTTGCCGAATATCATGGTGGAAAATGG
CCGCTTTTCTGGATTCATCGACTGTGGCCGGCTGGGTGTGGCGGACCGCTATCAGGACATAGCGTTGGCT
ACCCGTGATATTGCTGAAGAGCTTGGCGGCGAATGGGCTGACCGCTTCCTCGTGCTTTACGGTATCGCCG
CTCCCGATTCGCAGCGCATCGCCTTCTATCGCCTTCTTGACGAGTTCTTCTGAATTTTGTTAAAATTTTT
GTTAAATCA
